>Addgene plasmid #27037 | pCI HA NEDD4L S468A | addgene partial sequence | sequence record 33266 | 27037 with hNEDD4L-R (TGGCAAGAAGCTCTGTGTGA)
TAGGTGAGGCTGTGGGGATGTGGGTTGGAAAGGGTGTCTTTCACAGCCCGACGTACGGGTGAGTCCTTGG
CACCCTCCAGCGGGGCAGATAAAGTTACTGTTGGCGAGGCGAGGCTACGAGGCCGGCGGATCTGAGGCTC
GATTAGATGGTTGTTACTGTTTGTGGCTGATCCGGACGCACCATCTTCTGCAAGCTGCATGATAGGTCGA
GTCCAAGTTGTGGTTCGATTGTTATGATTGACATAGTATGTGCGCCCCTTAGCATCTTTTCTTTCTTCCC
AGCCTGAAGGCAGACCCGGCGTGGTATGTACATAGGCCACTGATGGCGGTGGTAGATGGCCCTGTTCTGC
AACTGCGTCGGTGACACTGCATGACCTCAACCTTGAGGAGGGTTCTCTTTGAATCAAAGAGCTGAACTGT
TCCCCATTGGAGTCTGGAGTGATCTGAAGCCTTCTGCTTAGTTCCTCTGACAGCTCCTGAGGGCTGGTCC
GAGATCCTGGGGAGGCCGGTGGTGGGGGCAGAGCCAGACCGAGAGAGTCTCCAGCGATATTCACTTCCTC
TGAAATGGTCTCCCAAGGCTCGGGGACATCCCCGCCCTCCGAGGGCTCGGGCTCCAAGTCTTCGCTGATG
TGCCTGCGGGAGCGGAAGCGCCGGTGTGCTGCCTCCTGGTTGATCTGTCTGATGTTATTGTCCGACTCCG
AGGACACGTCCATCAGGCTTGGTCTGTGCCACTGAGTGGTCCGGTTGTTGTGGTTGACATAGTAAGTTCG
GCCTAAATTGTCCACTTTTTCTTCCCACCCGGGAGGCAGAAGAAG
