>Addgene plasmid #27037 | pCI HA NEDD4L S468A | addgene partial sequence | sequence record 33267 | 27037 with hNEDD4L-F 5'-GGCTGTGAAAGACACCCTTT
TTACACTCCCCCAAACCACAACACAAAGTCACACAGAGCTTCTTGCCACCCGGCTGGGAAATGAGGATAG
CGCCAAACGGCCGGCCCTTCTTCATTGATCATAACACAAAGACTACAACCTGGGAAGATCCACGTTTGAA
ATTTCCAGTACATATGCGGTCAAAGACATCTTTAAACCCCAATGACCTTGGCCCCCTTCCTCCTGGCTGG
GAAGAAAGAATTCACTTGGATGGCCGAACGTTTTATATTGATCATAATAGCAAAATTACTCAGTGGGAAG
ACCCAAGACTGCAGAACCCAGCTATTACTGGTCCGGCTGTCCCTTACTCCAGAGAATTTAAGCAGAAATA
TGACTACTTCAGGAAGAAATTAAAGAAACCTGCTGATATCCCCAATAGGTTTGAAATGAAACTTCACAGA
AATAACATATTTGAAGAGTCCTATCGGAGAATTATGTCCGTGAAAAGACCAGATGTCCTAAAAGCTAGAC
TGTGGATTGAGTTTGAATCAGAGAAAGGTCTTGACTATGGGGGTGTGGCCAGAGAATGGTTCTTCTTACT
GTCCAAAGAGATGTTCAACCCCTACTACGGCCTCTTTGAGTACTCTGCCACGGACAACTACACCCTTCAG
ATCAACCCTAATTCAGGCCTCTGTAATGAGGATCATTTGTCCTACTTCACTTTTATTGGAAGAGTTGCTG
GTCTGGCCGTATTTCATGGGAAGCTCTTAGATGGTTTCTTCATTAGACCATTTTACAAGATGATGTTGGG
AAAGCAGATAACCCTGAATGACATGGAATCTGTGGATAGTGAATATTACAACTCTTTGAAA
