>Addgene plasmid #27037 | pCI HA NEDD4L S468A | addgene partial sequence | sequence record 33268 | 27037 with LNCX
GGTAGTTTATCACAGTTAAATTGCTAACGCAGTCAGTGCTTCTGACACAACAGTCTCGAACTTAAGCTGC
AGAAGTTGGTCGTGAGGCACTGGGCAGGTAAGTATCAAGGTTACAAGACAGGTTTAAGGAGACCAATAGA
AACTGGGCTTGTCGAGACAGAGAAGACTCTTGCGTTTCTGATAGGCACCTATTGGTCTTACTGACATCCA
CTTTGCCTTTCTCTCCACAGGTGTCCACTCCCAGTTCAATTACAGCTCTTAAGGCTAGAGTACTTAATAC
GACTCACTATAGGCTAGCCTCGAGACCATGGATTATCCGTATGATGTTCCTGATTATGCAGAATTCACGC
GTGGTACCCCGGGTGGGTGGCTGCGCAGGGCCCTACCTGGGCGGGAGCGGCTGCAGAGCCCTGTCCACGC
GGTGCCTCCCCAGCACGGCACCTCCCACTCCAGGCTGTTGGTTACCTGGCCGGGAGCTGGCAGAGACCAG
GATTTCTCCTCGCCGCCGTTGCTGTTGTTAGGGGAAACAGACCATCTGCATCTAGACCTGCCTCTCTCTC
CGCTCCCCACTTCAGACGAGCTCTTCCTGCCTGGAATCTGTGATCCGTATGTGAAACTTTCATTGTACGT
AGCGGATGAGAATAGAGAACTTGCTTTGGTCCAGACAAAAACAATTAAAAAGACACTGAACCCAAAATGG
AATGAAGAATTTTATTTCAGGGTAAACCCATCTAATC
