>Addgene plasmid #27037 | pCI HA NEDD4L S468A | addgene partial sequence | sequence record 33269 | 27037 with T7
CCCTGTCCACGCGGTGCCTCCCCAGCACGGCACCTCCCACTCCAGGCTGTTGGTTACCTGGCCGGGAGCT
GGCAGAGACCAGGATTTCTCCTCGCCGCCGTTGCTGTTGTTAGGGGAAACAGACCATCTGCATCTAGACC
TGCCTCTCTCTCCGCTCCCCACTTCAGACGAGCTCTTCCTGCCTGGAATCTGTGATCCGTATGTGAAACT
TTCATTGTACGTAGCGGATGAGAATAGAGAACTTGCTTTGGTCCANACAAAAACAATTAAAAAGACACTG
AACCCAAAATGGAATGAAGAATTTTATTTCAGGGTAAACCCATCTAATCACAGACTCCTATTTGAAGTAT
TTGACGAAAATANACTGACACGAGACGACTTCCTGGGCCAGGNGGACGTGCCCCTTAGTCACCTTCCGAC
AGAAGATCCAACCATGGAGCGACCCTATACATTTAAGGACTTTCTCCTCAGACCAAGAAGTCATA
