[The description below was written by a language model from this plasmid's Addgene catalogue record.]
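Description:
pCI HA NEDD4L S468A is a mammalian expression plasmid built on the pCI backbone (about 4 kb without insert) and carrying a roughly 3 kb human NEDD4L coding sequence. It is maintained in E. coli as a high-copy plasmid under ampicillin selection. The record does not list the promoter or other regulatory elements. pCI-family vectors generally drive expression from the CMV immediate-early enhancer/promoter, with a chimeric intron upstream of the cloning site and an SV40 late polyadenylation signal downstream. The use of a T7 primer for 5′ sequencing is consistent with the T7 promoter that sits just before the polylinker in this backbone. No mammalian selection marker is recorded, so the plasmid appears suited mainly to transient transfection.

The insert was cloned between KpnI and NotI sites, both of which are retained, and it encodes NEDD4L (also known as NEDD4-2), a HECT-type E3 ubiquitin ligase. An HA epitope fused to the N terminus allows detection and immunoprecipitation. The protein carries an S468A substitution, which replaces a serine with a non-phosphorylatable alanine. The record does not describe the functional consequence of this change, but such mutants are typically used to test whether phosphorylation at a given residue regulates the protein. The associated publication concerns NEDD4L targeting activated Smad2/3 to limit TGF-β signalling. The construct is therefore most likely intended for comparison with wild-type HA-NEDD4L in cell-based assays of Smad ubiquitination, turnover and TGF-β pathway output.
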