Addgene plasmid #27037: pCI HA NEDD4L S468A
Depositing lab: Joan Massague. Depositing organization: Memorial Sloan-Kettering Cancer Center. Publication: Ubiquitin ligase Nedd4L targets activated Smad2/3 to limit TGF-beta signaling. Gao S, Alarcon C, Sapkota G, Rahman S, Chen PY, Goerner N, Macias MJ, Erdjument-Bromage H, Tempst P, Massague J. Mol Cell. 2009 Nov 13. 36(3):457-68. 10.1016/j.molcel.2009.09.043 PubMed 19917253.
Backbone
  Vector backbone: pCI
  Backbone size w/o insert (bp): 4000
  Vector type: Mammalian Expression
Growth in bacteria
  Bacterial resistance: Ampicillin, 100 μg/mL
  Growth temperature: 37°C
  Growth strain: DH5alpha
  Copy number: High Copy
Gene/Insert
  Gene/Insert name: NEDD4L
  Species: H. sapiens (human)
  Insert size (bp): 3000
  Mutation: S468A
  Entrez Gene: NEDD4L (a.k.a. NEDD4-2, NEDD4.2, PVNH7, RSP5, hNEDD4-2)
  Tag / fusion protein: HA (N terminal on insert)
  Cloning method: Restriction Enzyme; 5′ cloning site KpnI (not destroyed); 3′ cloning site NotI (not destroyed)
  Sequencing primers: 5′ T7; 3′ EBV-rev
Terms and licenses: Academic/Nonprofit Terms; Industry Terms: Not Available to Industry
How to cite: pCI HA NEDD4L S468A was a gift from Joan Massague (Addgene plasmid # 27037 ; http://n2t.net/addgene:27037 ; RRID:Addgene_27037)
